>Addgene plasmid #41370 | TAL3196 | depositor partial sequence | sequence record 55009 | TAL3196 sequence 2430 bps
TCTAGAGCTAGCACCATGGACTACAAAGACCATGACGGTGATTATAAAGATCATGACATCGATTACAAGG
ATGACGATGACAAGATGGCCCCCAAGAAGAAGAGGAAGGTGGGCATTCACCGCGGGGTACCTATGGTGGA
CTTGAGGACACTCGGTTATTCGCAACAGCAACAGGAGAAAATCAAGCCTAAGGTCAGGAGCACCGTCGCG
CAACACCACGAGGCGCTTGTGGGGCATGGCTTCACTCATGCGCATATTGTCGCGCTTTCACAGCACCCTG
CGGCGCTTGGGACGGTGGCTGTCAAATACCAAGATATGATTGCGGCCCTGCCCGAAGCCACGCACGAGGC
AATTGTAGGGGTCGGTAAACAGTGGTCGGGAGCGCGAGCACTTGAGGCGCTGCTGACTGTGGCGGGTGAG
CTTAGGGGGCCTCCGCTCCAGCTCGACACCGGGCAGCTGCTGAAGATCGCGAAGAGAGGGGGAGTAACAG
CGGTAGAGGCAGTGCACGCCTGGCGCAATGCGCTCACCGGGGCCCCCTTGAACCTGACCCCAGACCAGGT
AGTCGCAATCGCGTCAAACGGAGGGGGAAAGCAAGCCCTGGAAACCGTGCAAAGGTTGTTGCCGGTCCTT
TGTCAAGACCACGGCCTTACACCGGAGCAAGTCGTGGCCATTGCATCCCACGACGGTGGCAAACAGGCTC
TTGAGACGGTTCAGAGACTTCTCCCAGTTCTCTGTCAAGCCCACGGGCTGACTCCCGATCAAGTTGTAGC
GATTGCGTCGCATGACGGAGGGAAACAAGCATTGGAGACTGTCCAACGGCTCCTTCCCGTGTTGTGTCAA
GCCCACGGTTTGACGCCTGCACAAGTGGTCGCCATCGCCTCCAATATTGGCGGTAAGCAGGCGCTGGAAA
CAGTACAGCGCCTGCTGCCTGTACTGTGCCAGGATCATGGACTGACCCCAGACCAGGTAGTCGCAATCGC
GTCACATGACGGGGGAAAGCAAGCCCTGGAAACCGTGCAAAGGTTGTTGCCGGTCCTTTGTCAAGACCAC
GGCCTTACACCGGAGCAAGTCGTGGCCATTGCAAATAATAACGGTGGCAAACAGGCTCTTGAGACGGTTC
AGAGACTTCTCCCAGTTCTCTGTCAAGCCCACGGGCTGACTCCCGATCAAGTTGTAGCGATTGCGTCGAA
CATTGGAGGGAAACAAGCATTGGAGACTGTCCAACGGCTCCTTCCCGTGTTGTGTCAAGCCCACGGTTTG
ACGCCTGCACAAGTGGTCGCCATCGCCTCCAATATTGGCGGTAAGCAGGCGCTGGAAACAGTACAGCGCC
TGCTGCCTGTACTGTGCCAGGATCATGGACTGACCCCAGACCAGGTAGTCGCAATCGCGTCGAACATTGG
GGGAAAGCAAGCCCTGGAAACCGTGCAAAGGTTGTTGCCGGTCCTTTGTCAAGACCACGGCCTTACACCG
GAGCAAGTCGTGGCCATTGCATCCCACGACGGTGGCAAACAGGCTCTTGAGACGGTTCAGAGACTTCTCC
CAGTTCTCTGTCAAGCCCACGGGCTGACTCCCGATCAAGTTGTAGCGATTGCGAATAACAATGGAGGGAA
ACAAGCATTGGAGACTGTCCAACGGCTCCTTCCCGTGTTGTGTCAAGCCCACGGTTTGACGCCTGCACAA
GTGGTCGCCATCGCCAACAACAACGGCGGTAAGCAGGCGCTGGAAACAGTACAGCGCCTGCTGCCTGTAC
TGTGCCAGGATCATGGACTGACCCCAGACCAGGTAGTCGCAATCGCGTCAAACGGAGGGGGAAAGCAAGC
CCTGGAAACCGTGCAAAGGTTGTTGCCGGTCCTTTGTCAAGACCACGGCCTTACACCGGAGCAAGTCGTG
GCCATTGCAAGCAACATCGGTGGCAAACAGGCTCTTGAGACGGTTCAGAGACTTCTCCCAGTTCTCTGTC
AAGCCCACGGGCTGACTCCCGATCAAGTTGTAGCGATTGCGTCGCATGACGGAGGGAAACAAGCATTGGA
GACTGTCCAACGGCTCCTTCCCGTGTTGTGTCAAGCCCACGGTTTGACGCCTGCACAAGTGGTCGCCATC
GCCTCGAATGGCGGCGGTAAGCAGGCGCTGGAAACAGTACAGCGCCTGCTGCCTGTACTGTGCCAGGATC
ATGGACTGACACCCGAACAGGTGGTCGCCATTGCTTCTAATGGGGGAGGACGGCCAGCCTTGGAGTCCAT
CGTAGCCCAATTGTCCAGGCCCGATCCCGCGTTGGCTGCGTTAACGAATGACCATCTGGTGGCGTTGGCA
TGTCTTGGTGGACGACCCGCGCTCGATGCAGTCAAAAAGGGTCTGCCTCATGCTCCCGCATTGATCAAAA
GAACCAACCGGCGGATTCCCGAGAGAACTTCCCATCGAGTCGCGGGATCC
