>Addgene plasmid #41370 | TAL3196 | addgene partial sequence | sequence record 57137 | JDS-TALEN-F 5'-TAGGGGTCGGTAAACAGTGG-3'
TGTGGCGGGTGAGCTTAGGGGGCCTCCGCTCCAGCTCGACACCGGGCAGCTGCTGAAGATCGCGAAGAGA
GGGGGAGTAACAGCGGTAGAGGCAGTGCACGCCTGGCGCAATGCGCTCACCGGGGCCCCCTTGAACCTGA
CCCCAGACCAGGTAGTCGCAATCGCGTCAAACGGAGGGGGAAAGCAAGCCCTGGAAACCGTGCAAAGGTT
GTTGCCGGTCCTTTGTCAAGACCACGGCCTTACACCGGAGCAAGTCGTGGCCATTGCATCCCACGACGGT
GGCAAACAGGCTCTTGAGACGGTTCAGAGACTTCTCCCAGTTCTCTGTCAAGCCCACGGGCTGACTCCCG
ATCAAGTTGTAGCGATTGCGTCGCATGACGGAGGGAAACAAGCATTGGAGACTGTCCAACGGCTCCTTCC
CGTGTTGTGTCAAGCCCACGGTTTGACGCCTGCACAAGTGGTCGCCATCGCCTCCAATATTGGCGGTAAG
CAGGCGCTGGAAACAGTACAGCGCCTGCTGCCTGTACTGTGCCAGGATCATGGACTGACCCCAGACCAGG
TAGTCGCAATCGCGTCACATGACGGGGGAAAGCAAGCCCTGGAAACCGTGCAAAGGTTGTTGCCGGTCCT
TTGTCAAGACCACGGCCTTACACCGGAGCAAGTCGTGGCCATTGCAAATAATAACGGTGGCAAACAGGCT
CTTGAGACGGTTCAGAGACTTCTCCCAGTTCTCTGTCAAGCCCACGGGCTGACTCCCGATCAAGTTGTAG
CGATTGCGTCGAACATTGGAGGGAAACAAGCATTGGAGACTGTCCAACGGCTCCTTCCCGTGTTGTGTCA
AGCCCACGGTTTGACGCCTGCACAAGTGGTCGCCATCGCCTCCAATATTGGCGGTAAGCAGGCGCT
