[The description below was written by a language model from this plasmid's Addgene catalogue record.]
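Description:
TAL3196 is a TALEN expression plasmid built on the JDS78 backbone, a roughly 6.4 kb mammalian expression vector that also carries a T7 promoter. It is propagated in E. coli as a high-copy plasmid under ampicillin selection. The record gives no feature table, so the origin of replication and the polyadenylation signal are not explicitly listed, although the use of a BGH reverse sequencing primer suggests a BGH terminator region downstream of the coding sequence.

The payload is a roughly 1.6 kb array of engineered TAL effector repeats, named ZebrafishCommunity-tmem88-Left, designed to recognise a specific 18-nucleotide site in the zebrafish (D. rerio) tmem88 gene. The array was inserted by restriction cloning, with both cloning sites destroyed in the process, into a backbone-encoded framework that supplies an N-terminal 3X FLAG tag and a C-terminal wild-type FokI nuclease domain. The resulting open reading frame encodes a complete TALEN monomer whose expression is driven by the CMV promoter in mammalian cells. The T7 promoter typically allows in vitro transcription of mRNA, the usual route for delivering nucleases into zebrafish embryos by injection, and the FLAG tag allows detection of the protein.

Because FokI cleaves DNA only as a dimer, this "Left" monomer is intended to be used with a matching "Right" TALEN that binds the opposite strand across a spacer. The pair then makes a double-strand break at tmem88, and error-prone repair of that break can create disruptive insertions or deletions. The associated publication describes targeted gene disruption in somatic zebrafish cells using engineered TALENs.
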