Addgene plasmid #41370: TAL3196
Depositing lab: Keith Joung. Depositing organization: Massachusetts General Hospital. Publication: Targeted gene disruption in somatic zebrafish cells using engineered TALENs. Sander JD, Cade L, Khayter C, Reyon D, Peterson RT, Joung JK, Yeh JR. Nat Biotechnol. 2011 Aug 5;29(8):697-8. doi: 10.1038/nbt.1934. PubMed 21822241.
Backbone
  Vector backbone: JDS78
  Backbone manufacturer: Addgene plasmid #32290
  Backbone size w/o insert (bp): 6447
  Vector type: Mammalian Expression ; T7
Growth in bacteria
  Bacterial resistance: Ampicillin, 100 μg/mL
  Growth temperature: 37°C
  Growth strain: XL1 Blue
  Copy number: High Copy
Gene/Insert
  Gene/Insert name: ZebrafishCommunity-tmem88-Left (alt name: tmem88)
  Species: D. rerio (zebrafish)
  Insert size (bp): 1640
  Promoter: CMV
  Tag / fusion protein: 3X Flag (N terminal on backbone); WT FOKI (C terminal on backbone)
  Cloning method: Restriction Enzyme; 5′ cloning site N/A (destroyed during cloning); 3′ cloning site N/A (destroyed during cloning)
  Sequencing primers: 5′ CMV-F; 3′ BGH-rev
Terms and licenses: Academic/Nonprofit Terms; Industry Terms: Not Available to Industry
Depositor comments: Target binding site: TTCCACGAAACGGTACTT It is strongly recommended that users perform a diagnostic digest to verify this plasmid prior to use. For example, a double digest of the plasmid with BamHI and KpnI should result in two bands at 2.3kb and 5.8kb.
How to cite: TAL3196 was a gift from Keith Joung (Addgene plasmid # 41370 ; http://n2t.net/addgene:41370 ; RRID:Addgene_41370)
